>Addgene plasmid #47258 | TAL3539 | depositor partial sequence | sequence record 67345 | Insert sequence
ATGGACTACAAAGACCATGACGGTGATTATAAAGATCATGACATCGATTACAAGGATGACGATGACAAGA
TGGCCCCCAAGAAGAAGAGGAAGGTGGGCATTCACCGCGGGGTACCTATGGTGGACTTGAGGACACTCGG
TTATTCGCAACAGCAACAGGAGAAAATCAAGCCTAAGGTCAGGAGCACCGTCGCGCAACACCACGAGGCG
CTTGTGGGGCATGGCTTCACTCATGCGCATATTGTCGCGCTTTCACAGCACCCTGCGGCGCTTGGGACGG
TGGCTGTCAAATACCAAGATATGATTGCGGCCCTGCCCGAAGCCACGCACGAGGCAATTGTAGGGGTCGG
TAAACAGTGGTCGGGAGCGCGAGCACTTGAGGCGCTGCTGACTGTGGCGGGTGAGCTTAGGGGGCCTCCG
CTCCAGCTCGACACCGGGCAGCTGCTGAAGATCGCGAAGAGAGGGGGAGTAACAGCGGTAGAGGCAGTGC
ACGCCTGGCGCAATGCGCTCACCGGGGCCCCCTTGAACCTGACCCCAGACCAGGTAGTCGCAATCGCGTC
AAACGGAGGGGGAAAGCAAGCCCTGGAAACCGTGCAAAGGTTGTTGCCGGTCCTTTGTCAAGACCACGGC
CTTACACCGGAGCAAGTCGTGGCCATTGCAAGCAATGGGGGTGGCAAACAGGCTCTTGAGACGGTTCAGA
GACTTCTCCCAGTTCTCTGTCAAGCCCACGGGCTGACTCCCGATCAAGTTGTAGCGATTGCGTCGCATGA
CGGAGGGAAACAAGCATTGGAGACTGTCCAACGGCTCCTTCCCGTGTTGTGTCAAGCCCACGGTTTGACG
CCTGCACAAGTGGTCGCCATCGCCAACAACAACGGCGGTAAGCAGGCGCTGGAAACAGTACAGCGCCTGC
TGCCTGTACTGTGCCAGGATCATGGACTGACCCCAGACCAGGTAGTCGCAATCGCGTCGAACATTGGGGG
AAAGCAAGCCCTGGAAACCGTGCAAAGGTTGTTGCCGGTCCTTTGTCAAGACCACGGCCTTACACCGGAG
CAAGTCGTGGCCATTGCATCCCACGACGGTGGCAAACAGGCTCTTGAGACGGTTCAGAGACTTCTCCCAG
TTCTCTGTCAAGCCCACGGGCTGACTCCCGATCAAGTTGTAGCGATTGCGTCCAACGGTGGAGGGAAACA
AGCATTGGAGACTGTCCAACGGCTCCTTCCCGTGTTGTGTCAAGCCCACGGTTTGACGCCTGCACAAGTG
GTCGCCATCGCCTCGAATGGCGGCGGTAAGCAGGCGCTGGAAACAGTACAGCGCCTGCTGCCTGTACTGT
GCCAGGATCATGGACTGACCCCAGACCAGGTAGTCGCAATCGCGAACAATAATGGGGGAAAGCAAGCCCT
GGAAACCGTGCAAAGGTTGTTGCCGGTCCTTTGTCAAGACCACGGCCTTACACCGGAGCAAGTCGTGGCC
ATTGCAAGCAATGGGGGTGGCAAACAGGCTCTTGAGACGGTTCAGAGACTTCTCCCAGTTCTCTGTCAAG
CCCACGGGCTGACTCCCGATCAAGTTGTAGCGATTGCGAATAACAATGGAGGGAAACAAGCATTGGAGAC
TGTCCAACGGCTCCTTCCCGTGTTGTGTCAAGCCCACGGTTTGACGCCTGCACAAGTGGTCGCCATCGCC
AGCCATGATGGCGGTAAGCAGGCGCTGGAAACAGTACAGCGCCTGCTGCCTGTACTGTGCCAGGATCATG
GACTGACCCCAGACCAGGTAGTCGCAATCGCGTCGAACATTGGGGGAAAGCAAGCCCTGGAAACCGTGCA
AAGGTTGTTGCCGGTCCTTTGTCAAGACCACGGCCTTACACCGGAGCAAGTCGTGGCCATTGCAAGCAAT
GGGGGTGGCAAACAGGCTCTTGAGACGGTTCAGAGACTTCTCCCAGTTCTCTGTCAAGCCCACGGGCTGA
CTCCCGATCAAGTTGTAGCGATTGCGTCGCATGACGGAGGGAAACAAGCATTGGAGACTGTCCAACGGCT
CCTTCCCGTGTTGTGTCAAGCCCACGGTTTGACGCCTGCACAAGTGGTCGCCATCGCCTCGAATGGCGGC
GGTAAGCAGGCGCTGGAAACAGTACAGCGCCTGCTGCCTGTACTGTGCCAGGATCATGGACTGACACCCG
AACAGGTGGTCGCCATTGCTTCTAATGGGGGAGGACGGCCAGCCTTGGAG
