>Addgene plasmid #47258 | TAL3539 | addgene partial sequence | sequence record 69278 | JDS-TALEN-F 5'-TAGGGGTCGGTAAACAGTGG-3'
CTGACTGTGGCGGGTGAGCTTAGGGGGCCTCCGCTCCAGCTCGACACCGGGCAGCTGCTGAAGATCGCGA
AGAGAGGGGGAGTAACAGCGGTAGAGGCAGTGCACGCCTGGCGCAATGCGCTCACCGGGGCCCCCTTGAA
CCTGACCCCAGACCAGGTAGTCGCAATCGCGTCAAACGGAGGGGGAAAGCAAGCCCTGGAAACCGTGCAA
AGGTTGTTGCCGGTCCTTTGTCAAGACCACGGCCTTACACCGGAGCAAGTCGTGGCCATTGCAAGCAATG
GGGGTGGCAAACAGGCTCTTGAGACGGTTCAGAGACTTCTCCCAGTTCTCTGTCAAGCCCACGGGCTGAC
TCCCGATCAAGTTGTAGCGATTGCGTCGCATGACGGAGGGAAACAAGCATTGGAGACTGTCCAACGGCTC
CTTCCCGTGTTGTGTCAAGCCCACGGTTTGACGCCTGCACAAGTGGTCGCCATCGCCAACAACAACGGCG
GTAAGCAGGCGCTGGAAACAGTACAGCGCCTGCTGCCTGTACTGTGCCAGGATCATGGACTGACCCCAGA
CCAGGTAGTCGCAATCGCGTCGAACATTGGGGGAAAGCAAGCCCTGGAAACCGTGCAAAGGTTGTTGCCG
GTCCTTTGTCAAGACCACGGCCTTACACCGGAGCAAGTCGTGGCCATTGCATCCCACGACGGTGGCAAAC
AGGCTCTTGAGACGGTTCAGAGACTTCTCCCAGTTCTCTGTCAAGCCCACGGGCTGACTCCCGATCAAGT
TGTAGCGATTGCGTCCAACGGTGGAGGGAAACAAGCATTGGAGACTGTCCAACGGCTCCTTCCCGTGTTG
TGTCAAGCCCACGGTTTGACGCCTGCACAAGTGGTCGCCATCGCCTCGAATGGCGGCGGTAAGCAGGCGC
TGGAAACAGTACAGCGCCTGCTGCCTGTACTGTGCCAGGATCATGGA
