[The description below was written by a language model from this plasmid's Addgene catalogue record.]
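Description:
TAL3539 is a TALEN expression plasmid built on the JDS78 backbone (about 6.4 kb without insert), a vector listed as suitable for mammalian expression and for T7-driven use. It is a high-copy plasmid maintained in E. coli under ampicillin selection. No feature table accompanies the record, so details such as the replication origin and the polyadenylation signal are not explicitly documented, although the use of a BGH reverse sequencing primer suggests a BGH terminator region downstream of the coding sequence.

The payload is an insert of roughly 1.4 kb encoding an engineered TAL effector repeat array, designated the "right" half-site monomer of a TALEN pair directed against the zebrafish gene si:dkey-208k22.3. The array was placed into the backbone through BsmBI sites that were destroyed during cloning, a type IIS strategy that joins the repeats seamlessly in frame with backbone-encoded sequences. The backbone supplies an N-terminal 3X FLAG tag for detection and a C-terminal wild-type FokI nuclease domain. The fusion is expressed from the CMV promoter. The T7 designation indicates that the coding sequence can presumably also be transcribed in vitro to produce mRNA, the usual delivery route for zebrafish embryos.

Because FokI cleaves only as a dimer, this construct is meant to be used with a matching "left" TALEN that binds the opposite strand nearby. Together they introduce a double-strand break in the spacer between the two sites, and error-prone repair yields indel mutations. The plasmid belongs to a collection made for targeted gene disruption in zebrafish. The depositor advises confirming its structure by a diagnostic restriction digest, since repeat arrays can be prone to rearrangement.
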