Addgene plasmid #47258: TAL3539
Depositing lab: Keith Joung. Depositing organization: Massachusetts General Hospital. Publication: Targeted gene disruption in somatic zebrafish cells using engineered TALENs. Sander JD, Cade L, Khayter C, Reyon D, Peterson RT, Joung JK, Yeh JR. Nat Biotechnol. 2011 Aug 5;29(8):697-8. doi: 10.1038/nbt.1934. PubMed 21822241.
Backbone
  Vector backbone: JDS78
  Backbone manufacturer: Addgene plasmid #32290
  Backbone size w/o insert (bp): 6447
  Vector type: Mammalian Expression ; T7
Growth in bacteria
  Bacterial resistance: Ampicillin, 100 μg/mL
  Growth temperature: 37°C
  Growth strain: XL1 Blue
  Copy number: High Copy
Gene/Insert
  Gene/Insert name: ZebrafishCommunity-si:dkey-208k22.3-right (alt names: si:dkey-208k22.3; ENSDARP00000075680)
  Species: D. rerio (zebrafish)
  Insert size (bp): 1430
  Entrez Gene: si:dkey-208k22.3
  Promoter: CMV
  Tag / fusion protein: 3X Flag (N terminal on backbone); WT FOKI (C terminal on backbone)
  Cloning method: Restriction Enzyme; 5′ cloning site BsmBI (destroyed during cloning); 3′ cloning site BsmBI (destroyed during cloning)
  Sequencing primers: 5′ CMV-F; 3′ BGH-rev
Terms and licenses: Academic/Nonprofit Terms; Industry Terms: Not Available to Industry
Depositor comments: Target binding site: TTTCGACTTGTGCATCTT It is strongly recommended that users perform a diagnostic digest to verify this plasmid prior to use. For example, a double digest of the plasmid with BamHI and KpnI should result in two bands at 2.3kb and 5.8kb.
How to cite: TAL3539 was a gift from Keith Joung (Addgene plasmid # 47258 ; http://n2t.net/addgene:47258 ; RRID:Addgene_47258)
